>Addgene plasmid #73875 | P415 Ret2LD | addgene full sequence | sequence record 200164 | Addgene NGS Result
TTTATATATTGGAGGATTTTCTCTAAAAAAAAAAAAATACAACAAATAAAAAACACTCAATGACCTGACC
ATTTGATGGAGTTTAAGTCAATACCTTCTTGAACCATTTCCCATAATGGTGAAAGTTCCCTCAAGAATTT
TACTCTGTCAGAAACGGCCTTAACGACGTAGTCGATATGGTGCACTCTCAGTACAATCTGCTCTGATGCC
GCATAGTTAAGCCAGCCCCGACACCCGCCAACACCCGCTGACGCGCCCTGACGGGCTTGTCTGCTCCCGG
CATCCGCTTACAGACAAGCTGTGACCGTCTCCGGGAGCTGCATGTGTCAGAGGTTTTCACCGTCATCACC
GAAACGCGCGAGACGAAAGGGCCTCGTGATACGCCTATTTTTATAGGTTAATGTCATGATAATAATGGTT
TCTTAGGACGGATCGCTTGCCTGTAACTTACACGCGCCTCGTATCTTTTAATGATGGAATAATTTGGGAA
TTTACTCTGTGTTTATTTATTTTTATGTTTTGTATTTGGATTTTAGAAAGTAAATAAAGAAGGTAGAAGA
GTTACGGAATGAAGAAAAAAAAATAAACAAAGGTTTAAAAAATTTCAACAAAAAGCGTACTTTACATATA
TATTTATTAGACAAGAAAAGCAGATTAAATAGATATACATTCGATTAACGATAAGTAAAATGTAAAATCA
CAGGATTTTCGTGTGTGGTCTTCTACACAGACAAGATGAAACAATTCGGCATTAATACCTGAGAGCAGGA
AGAGCAAGATAAAAGGTAGTATTTGTTGGCGATCCCCCTAGAGTCTTTTACATCTTCGGAAAACAAAAAC
TATTTTTTCTTTAATTTCTTTTTTTACTTTCTATTTTTAATTTATATATTTATATTAAAAAATTTAAATT
ATAATTATTTTTATAGCACGTGATGAAAAGGACCCAGGTGGCACTTTTCGGGGAAATGTGCGCGGAACCC
CTATTTGTTTATTTTTCTAAATACATTCAAATATGTATCCGCTCATGAGACAATAACCCTGATAAATGCT
TCAATAATATTGAAAAAGGAAGAGTATGAGTATTCAACATTTCCGTGTCGCCCTTATTCCCTTTTTTGCG
GCATTTTGCCTTCCTGTTTTTGCTCACCCAGAAACGCTGGTGAAAGTAAAAGATGCTGAAGATCAGTTGG
GTGCACGAGTGGGTTACATCGAACTGGATCTCAACAGCGGTAAGATCCTTGAGAGTTTTCGCCCCGAAGA
ACGTTTTCCAATGATGAGCACTTTTAAAGTTCTGCTATGTGGCGCGGTATTATCCCGTATTGACGCCGGG
CAAGAGCAACTCGGTCGCCGCATACACTATTCTCAGAATGACTTGGTTGAGTACTCACCAGTCACAGAAA
AGCATCTTACGGATGGCATGACAGTAAGAGAATTATGCAGTGCTGCCATAACCATGAGTGATAACACTGC
GGCCAACTTACTTCTGACAACGATCGGAGGACCGAAGGAGCTAACCGCTTTTTTGCACAACATGGGGGAT
CATGTAACTCGCCTTGATCGTTGGGAACCGGAGCTGAATGAAGCCATACCAAACGACGAGCGTGACACCA
CGATGCCTGTAGCAATGGCAACAACGTTGCGCAAACTATTAACTGGCGAACTACTTACTCTAGCTTCCCG
GCAACAATTAATAGACTGGATGGAGGCGGATAAAGTTGCAGGACCACTTCTGCGCTCGGCCCTTCCGGCT
GGCTGGTTTATTGCTGATAAATCTGGAGCCGGTGAGCGTGGGTCTCGCGGTATCATTGCAGCACTGGGGC
CAGATGGTAAGCCCTCCCGTATCGTAGTTATCTACACGACGGGGAGTCAGGCAACTATGGATGAACGAAA
TAGACAGATCGCTGAGATAGGTGCCTCACTGATTAAGCATTGGTAACTGTCAGACCAAGTTTACTCATAT
ATACTTTAGATTGATTTAAAACTTCATTTTTAATTTAAAAGGATCTAGGTGAAGATCCTTTTTGATAATC
TCATGACCAAAATCCCTTAACGTGAGTTTTCGTTCCACTGAGCGTCAGACCCCGTAGAAAAGATCAAAGG
ATCTTCTTGAGATCCTTTTTTTCTGCGCGTAATCTGCTGCTTGCAAACAAAAAAACCACCGCTACCAGCG
GTGGTTTGTTTGCCGGATCAAGAGCTACCAACTCTTTTTCCGAAGGTAACTGGCTTCAGCAGAGCGCAGA
TACCAAATACTGTTCTTCTAGTGTAGCCGTAGTTAGGCCACCACTTCAAGAACTCTGTAGCACCGCCTAC
ATACCTCGCTCTGCTAATCCTGTTACCAGTGGCTGCTGCCAGTGGCGATAAGTCGTGTCTTACCGGGTTG
GACTCAAGACGATAGTTACCGGATAAGGCGCAGCGGTCGGGCTGAACGGGGGGTTCGTGCACACAGCCCA
GCTTGGAGCGAACGACCTACACCGAACTGAGATACCTACAGCGTGAGCTATGAGAAAGCGCCACGCTTCC
CGAAGGGAGAAAGGCGGACAGGTATCCGGTAAGCGGCAGGGTCGGAACAGGAGAGCGCACGAGGGAGCTT
CCAGGGGGAAACGCCTGGTATCTTTATAGTCCTGTCGGGTTTCGCCACCTCTGACTTGAGCGTCGATTTT
TGTGATGCTCGTCAGGGGGGCGGAGCCTATGGAAAAACGCCAGCAACGCGGCCTTTTTACGGTTCCTGGC
CTTTTGCTGGCCTTTTGCTCACATGTTCTTTCCTGCGTTATCCCCTGATTCTGTGGATAACCGTATTACC
GCCTTTGAGTGAGCTGATACCGCTCGCCGCAGCCGAACGACCGAGCGCAGCGAGTCAGTGAGCGAGGAAG
CGGAAGAGCGCCCAATACGCAAACCGCCTCTCCCCGCGCGTTGGCCGATTCATTAATGCAGCTGGCACGA
CAGGTTTCCCGACTGGAAAGCGGGCAGTGAGCGCAACGCAATTAATGTGAGTTAGCTCACTCATTAGGCA
CCCCAGGCTTTACACTTTATGCTTCCGGCTCGTATGTTGTGTGGAATTGTGAGCGGATAACAATTTCACA
CAGGAAACAGCTATGACCATGATTACGCCAAGCGCGCAATTAACCCTCACTAAAGGGAACAAAAGCTGGA
GCTCCGGATGCAAGGGTTCGAATCCCTTAGCTCTCATTATTTTTTGCTTTTTCTCTTGAGGTCACATGAT
CGCAAAATGGCAAATGGCACGTGAAGCTGTCGATATTGGGGAACTGTGGTGGTTGGCAAATGACTAATTA
AGTTAGTCAAGGCGCCATCCTCATGAAAACTGTGTAACATAATAACCGAAGTGTCGAAAAGGTGGCACCT
TGTCCAATTGAACACGCTCGATGAAAAAAATAAGATATATATAAGGTTAAGTAAAGCGTCTGTTAGAAAG
GAAGTTTTTCCTTTTTCTTGCTCTCTTGTCTTTTCATCTACTATTTCCTTCGTGTAATACAGGGTCGTCA
GATACATAGATACAATTCTATTACCCCCATCCATACTCTAGAACTAGTGGATCCATGGTGGTTTTGGCTG
CTTCTATCACTACGCGTCAGGGGAAACCTCTCTTGTCCAGGCAATTCAAAGATCTGTCCAAGGATCGAGT
CCTAGAGTTGCTGTCCAATTTCCAGAACCTAGTCTCCGAGATCTCGTCAGACCACACATTTGTCGAGGAC
AAGCACGTCCGCTACGTGTATAGGCCCTTTGATAACTACTACATTATTCTTATCACAAACCGCCAGTCCA
ATATTATCAAGGATTTGGCCACATTAAATCTGTTTTCACAGACGATCAACTCCTACTTGTCTAGTTTCCA
AGACCAAGAGATTTTTCACAATGCCTTTGAGATCTTGTCCTCGTTCGACGAAATCGTGTCAATGGGCCAT
CACCATCACCATCACTGACCGGAATTCGATATCAAGCTTATCGATACCGTCGACCTCGAGTCATGTAATT
AGTTATGTCACGCTTACATTCACGCCCTCCCCCCACATCCGCTCTAACCGAAAAGGAAGGAGTTAGACAA
CCTGAAGTCTAGGTCCCTATTTATTTTTTTATAGTTATGTTAGTATTAAGAACGTTATTTATATTTCAAA
TTTTTCTTTTTTTTCTGTACAGACGCGTGTACGCATGTAACATTATACTGAAAACCTTGCTTGAGAAGGT
TTTGGGACGCTCGAAGGCTTTAATTTGCGGCCGGTACCCAATTCGCCCTATAGTGAGTCGTATTACGCGC
GCTCACTGGCCGTCGTTTTACAACGTCGTGACTGGGAAAACCCTGGCGTTACCCAACTTAATCGCCTTGC
AGCACATCCCCCTTTCGCCAGCTGGCGTAATAGCGAAGAGGCCCGCACCGATCGCCCTTCCCAACAGTTG
CGCAGCCTGAATGGCGAATGG
[124 nt withheld, positions 4432-4555]
C
[91 nt withheld, positions 4557-4647]
A
[49 nt withheld, positions 4649-4697]
CCTTTGACGTTGGAGTCCACGTTCTTT
[37 nt withheld, positions 4725-4761]
ACCCTATCTCGGTCTATTCTTTTGATTTATAAGGGATTTTGCCGATTTCGGCCTATTGGTTAAAAAATGA
GCTGATTTAACAAAAATTTAACGCGAATTTTAACAAAATATTAACGCTTACAATTTCCTGATGCGGTATT
TTCTCCTTACGCATCTGTGCGGTATTTCACACCGCATATCGACCGGTCGAGGAGAACTTCTAGTATATCT
ACATACCTAATATTATTGCCTTATTAAAAATGGAATCCCAACAATTACATCAAAATCCACATTCTCTTCA
AAATCAATTGTCCTGTACTTCCTTGTTCATGTGTGTTCAAAAACGTTATATTTATAGGATAATTATACTC
TATTTCTCAACAAGTAATTGGTTGTTTGGCCGAGCGGTCTAAGGCGCCTGATTCAAGAAATATCTTGACC
GCAGTTAACTGTGGGAATACTCAGGTATCGTAAGATGCAAGAGTTCGAATCTCTTAGCAACCATTATTTT
TTTCCTCAACATAACGAGAACACACAGGGGCGCTATCGCACAGAATCAAATTCGATGACTGGAAATTTTT
TGTTAATTTCAGAGGTCGCCTGACGCATATACCTTTTTCAACTGAAAAATTGGGAGAAAAAGGAAAGGTG
AGAGCGCCGGAACCGGCTTTTCATATAGAATAGAGAAGCGTTCATGACTAAATGCTTGCATCACAATACT
TGAAGTTGACAATATTATTTAAGGACCTATTGTTTTTTCCAATAGGTGGTTAGCAATCGTCTTACTTTCT
AACTTTTCTTACCTTTTACATTTCAGCAATATATATATATATATTTCAAGGATATACCATTCTAATGTCT
GCCCCTAAGAAGATCGTCGTTTTGCCAGGTGACCACGTTGGTCAAGAAATCACAGCCGAAGCCATTAAGG
TTCTTAAAGCTATTTCTGATGTTCGTTCCAATGTCAAGTTCGATTTCGAAAATCATTTAATTGGTGGTGC
TGCTATCGATGCTACAGGTGTTCCACTTCCAGATGAGGCGCTGGAAGCCTCCAAGAAGGCTGATGCCGTT
TTGTTAGGTGCTGTGGGTGGTCCTAAATGGGGTACCGGTAGTGTTAGACCTGAACAAGGTTTACTAAAAA
TCCGTAAAGAACTTCAATTGTACGCCAACTTAAGACCATGTAACTTTGCATCCGACTCTCTTTTAGACTT
ATCTCCAATCAAGCCACAATTTGCTAAAGGTACTGACTTCGTTGTTGTCAGAGAATTAGTGGGAGGTATT
TACTTTGGTAAGAGAAAGGAAGACGATGGTGATGGTGTCGCTTGGGATAGTGAACAATACACCGTTCCAG
AAGTGCAAAGAATCACAAGAATGGCCGCTTTCATGGCCCTACAACATGAGCCACCATTGCCTATTTGGTC
CTTGGATAAAGCTAATGTTTTGGCCTCTTCAAGATTATGGAGAAAAACTGTGGAGGAAACCATCAAGAAC
GAATTCCCTACATTGAAGGTTCAACATCAATTGATTGATTCTGCCGCCATGATCCTAGTTAAGAACCCAA
CCCACCTAAATGGTATTATAATCACCAGCAACATGTTTGGTGATATCATCTCCGATGAAGCCTCCGTTAT
CCCAGGTTCCTTGGGTTTGTTGCCATCTGCGTCCTTGGCCTCTTTGCCAGACAAGAACACCGCATTTGGT
TTGTACGAACCATGCCACGGTTCTGCTCCAGATTTGCCAAAGAATAAGGTCAACCCTATCGCCACTATCT
TGTCTGCTGCAATGATGTTGAAATTGTCATTGAACTTGCCTGAAGAAGGTAAGGCCATTGAAGATGCAGT
TAAAAAGGTTTTGGATGCAGGTATCAGAACTGGTGATTTAGGTGGTTCCAACAGTACCACCGAAGTCGGT
GATGCTGTCGCCGAAGAAGTTAAGAAAATCCTTGCTTAAAAAGATTCTCTTTTTTTATGATATTTGTACA
TAAACTTTATAAATGAAATTCATAATAGAAACGACACGAAATTACAAAATGGAATATGTTCATAGGGTAG
ACGAAACTATATACGCAATCTACATACATTTATCAAGAAGGAGAAAAAGGAGGATGTAAAGGAATACAGG
TAAGCAAATTGATACTAATGGCTCAACGTGATAAGGAAAAAGAATTGCACTTTAACATTAATATTGACAA
GGAGGAGGGCACCACACAAAAAGTTAGGTGTAACAGAAAATCATGAAACTATGATTCCTAA
Features (pLannotate 1.2.2; 25 found; start..end, strand, type, name):
     60..176     -  CDS            NFS1 (fragment): NFS1_YEAST - Also known as SPL1 From Saccharomyces cerevisiae (strain ATCC 204508 / S288c) (Baker's yeast).
    175..225     -  misc_feature   bom (fragment): basis of mobility region from pBR322
    327..362     -  CDS            rop (fragment): Rop protein, which maintains plasmids at low copy number; rop
    431..934     -  misc_feature   CEN/ARS: S. cerevisiae CEN6 centromere fused to an autonomously replicating sequence
    971..1075    +  promoter       AmpR promoter: bla
   1076..1936    +  CDS            AmpR: β-lactamase; bla; confers resistance to ampicillin, carbenicillin, and related antibiotics
   2107..2695    +  rep_origin     ori: high-copy-number ColE1/pMB1/pBR322/pUC origin of replication
   2878..2970    +  CDS            lacI (fragment): lac repressor; lacI; The lac repressor binds to the lac operator to inhibit transcription in E. coli. This inhibition can be relieved by adding lactose or isopropyl-β-D-thiogalactopyranoside (IPTG).
   2983..3004    +  protein_bind   CAP binding site: CAP binding activates transcription in the presence of cAMP. E. coli catabolite activator protein
   3019..3049    +  promoter       lac promoter: promoter for the E. coli lac operon
   3057..3073    +  protein_bind   lac operator: The lac repressor binds to the lac operator to inhibit transcription in E. coli. This inhibition can be relieved by adding lactose or isopropyl-β-D-thiogalactopyranoside (IPTG). lac repressor encoded by lacI
   3118..3136    +  promoter       T3 promoter: promoter for bacteriophage T3 RNA polymerase
   3187..3536    +  promoter       MET17 promoter: S. cerevisiae MET17; expression is repressed by methionine; MET15; MET25
   3536..3554    +  misc_feature   MCS (fragment): pBluescript multiple cloning site
   3555..3917    +  CDS            RET2 (fragment): COPD_YEAST - Experimental evidence at protein level: Swiss-Prot protein existence level 1. The coatomer is a cytosolic protein complex that binds to dilysine motifs and reversibly associates with Golgi non-clathrin- coated vesicles, which further mediate biosynthetic protein transport from the ER, via the Golgi up to the trans Golgi network. Coatomer complex is required for budding from Golgi membranes, and is essential for the retrograde Golgi-to-ER transport of dilysine-tagged proteins (By similarity). From Saccharomyces cerevisiae (strain ATCC 204508 / S288c) (Baker's yeast).
   3918..3935    +  CDS            7xHis (fragment): 6xHis affinity tag
   3941..3980    +  misc_feature   MCS (fragment): pBluescript multiple cloning site
   3981..4228    +  terminator     CYC1 terminator: S. cerevisiae CYC1; transcription terminator for CYC1
   4247..4265    -  promoter       T7 promoter: promoter for bacteriophage T7 RNA polymerase
   4273..4428    +  CDS            lacZα (fragment): LacZα fragment of β-galactosidase; lacZ fragment
   4432..4860    +  rep_origin     f1 ori (sequence partly withheld): f1 bacteriophage origin of replication; arrow indicates direction of (+) strand synthesis
   4888..4940    -  misc_feature   bom (fragment): basis of mobility region from pBR322
   4971..5048    +  CDS            YO192_YEAST (fragment): Experimental evidence at protein level: Swiss-Prot protein existence level 1. From Saccharomyces cerevisiae (strain ATCC 204508 / S288c) (Baker's yeast).
   5188..5595    +  promoter       LEU2 promoter: S. cerevisiae LEU2
   5596..6690    +  CDS            LEU2: 3-isopropylmalate dehydrogenase, required for leucine biosynthesis; S. cerevisiae LEU2; yeast auxotrophic marker
