[The description below was written by a language model from this plasmid's Addgene catalogue record and pLannotate feature annotations shown in this document.]
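Description:
P415 Ret2LD is a yeast expression plasmid built on the p415 backbone, a low-copy centromeric shuttle vector of about 7 kb. In Saccharomyces cerevisiae it is maintained through a CEN6/ARS element, which gives stable segregation at roughly one or a few copies per cell, and it is selected through the LEU2 auxotrophic marker (3-isopropylmalate dehydrogenase under its own promoter) in leucine-auxotrophic strains. For propagation in E. coli it carries a ColE1/pUC-type origin and the β-lactamase gene conferring ampicillin resistance. An f1 origin, flanking T3 and T7 promoters, and remnants of the lac promoter/lacZα region reflect the pBluescript-derived ancestry of the backbone. The other short annotated fragments (rop, bom, lacI, NFS1) are likely backbone or marker-flanking remnants rather than functional parts.

The expression cassette consists of the MET25 (MET17) promoter, which is repressed by methionine and so allows adjustable expression, followed by a truncated RET2 open reading frame and the CYC1 terminator. RET2 encodes yeast δ-COP, a subunit of the coatomer (COPI) complex that mediates retrograde Golgi-to-ER transport of dilysine-tagged proteins. The annotated insert is only about 360 bp. This agrees with the record's description of a construct in which the two α-helices and the μ-homology domain are deleted, leaving essentially the N-terminal longin domain ("LD"). A histidine affinity tag is fused to its C terminus for detection or purification. The fragment was cloned between BamHI and XhoI sites, both of which are retained. The associated study concerns a helix C-terminal to the δ-COP longin domain, so this plasmid most likely serves as one of a series of truncation variants for testing which regions of δ-COP are needed for COPI dynamics and function in yeast.
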