Addgene plasmid #73875: P415 Ret2LD
Purpose: Ret2LD - His tagged (2α helices+μHD deleted)
Depositing lab: Blanche Schwappach. Depositing organization: Universitaetsmedizin Goettingen. Publication: delta-COP contains a helix C-terminal to its longin domain key to COPI dynamics and function. Arakel EC, Richter KP, Clancy A, Schwappach B. Proc Natl Acad Sci U S A. 2016 Jun 21;113(25):6916-21. doi: 10.1073/pnas.1603544113. Epub 2016 Jun 13. PubMed 27298352.
Backbone
  Vector backbone: p415
  Vector type: Yeast Expression
  Selectable markers: LEU2
Growth in bacteria
  Bacterial resistance: Ampicillin, 100 μg/mL
  Growth temperature: 37°C
  Growth strain: DH5alpha
  Copy number: Unknown
Gene/Insert
  Gene/Insert name: Ret2LD
  Species: S. cerevisiae (budding yeast)
  Promoter: Met25
  Tag / fusion protein: His (C terminal on insert)
  Cloning method: Restriction Enzyme; 5′ cloning site BamH1 (not destroyed); 3′ cloning site Xho1 (not destroyed)
  Sequencing primers: 5′ CTTTTTCTTGCTCTCTTGTCTTTTCATCTA
Terms and licenses: Academic/Nonprofit Terms; Industry Terms: Not Available to Industry
How to cite: P415 Ret2LD was a gift from Blanche Schwappach (Addgene plasmid # 73875 ; http://n2t.net/addgene:73875 ; RRID:Addgene_73875)
